Addgene plasmid #215415: NylB-SCY_pET29b
Purpose: Expression construct for NylB-SCY gene, codon optimized for expression in E. coli
Depositing lab: Gregg Beckham. Depositing organization: National Laboratory of the Rockies (NLR). Publication: Natural diversity screening, assay development, and characterization of nylon-6 enzymatic depolymerization. Bell EL, Rosetto G, Ingraham MA, Ramirez KJ, Lincoln C, Clarke RW, Gado JE, Lilly JL, Kucharzyk KH, Erickson E, Beckham GT. Nat Commun. 2024 Feb 9;15(1):1217. doi: 10.1038/s41467-024-45523-5. PubMed 38336849.
Backbone
  Vector backbone: pET29b
  Vector type: Bacterial Expression
Growth in bacteria
  Bacterial resistance: Kanamycin, 50 μg/mL
  Growth temperature: 37°C
  Growth strain: DH5alpha
  Copy number: High Copy
Gene/Insert
  Gene/Insert name: NylB-SCY (alt name: Nylon dimer hydrolase from Flavobacterium sp. KI72)
  Species: Flavobacterium sp. KI72
  Mutation: R187S/F264C/D370Y
  Cloning method: Gene Synthesis
Terms and licenses: Academic/Nonprofit Terms; Industry Terms: Not Available to Industry
How to cite: NylB-SCY_pET29b was a gift from Gregg Beckham (Addgene plasmid # 215415 ; http://n2t.net/addgene:215415 ; RRID:Addgene_215415)
