[The description below was written by a language model from this plasmid's Addgene catalogue record and pLannotate feature annotations shown in this document.]
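Description:
NylB-SCY_pET29b is a bacterial expression plasmid built on the pET29b backbone for producing a variant of NylB, the nylon dimer hydrolase from Flavobacterium sp. KI72, in E. coli. The insert was made by gene synthesis, is codon optimized for E. coli, and carries three substitutions (R187S/F264C/D370Y) that give the variant its "SCY" name. In the 6.4 kb sequenced record, the nylB coding region lies just downstream of a T7 promoter, a lac operator and the strong ribosome binding site from phage T7 gene 10. It is followed closely by a short histidine stretch, annotated as a fragment of a 9xHis tag and 18 nt long, which corresponds to six histidine codons and appears positioned to act as a C-terminal affinity tag. A T7 terminator closes the transcription unit. The short "SET1" fragment annotated between the tag and the terminator is probably a similarity hit to vector sequence derived from T7 gene 10, not a functional solubility tag.

Transcription depends on T7 RNA polymerase, so protein production requires a host strain that supplies this polymerase. The plasmid-borne lacI gene provides lac repressor, which holds the promoter off at the lac operator until IPTG or lactose is added. Selection is by kanamycin through the aph(3')-Ia KanR gene. Replication uses a ColE1/pMB1-type origin accompanied by the bom site and the rop gene. The catalogue lists the plasmid as high copy, although rop normally moderates copy number. An f1 origin is also present, and the tetracycline-resistance fragments flanking lacI are nonfunctional remnants of pBR322. The associated publication concerns screening and characterization of enzymes for nylon-6 depolymerization, which suggests the construct is used to express and purify this NylB variant for such activity studies.
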