Features (pLannotate 1.2.2; 19 found; start..end, strand, type, name):
      1..1176    +  CDS            nylB: NYLB_FLASK - Experimental evidence at protein level: Swiss-Prot protein existence level 1. From Flavobacterium sp. (strain K172).
   1183..1200    +  CDS            9xHis (fragment): 9xHis affinity tag
   1210..1259    +  CDS            SET1 (fragment): solubility-enhancement tag derived from T7 phage gene 10B
   1267..1314    +  terminator     T7 terminator: transcription terminator for bacteriophage T7 RNA polymerase
   1351..1779    +  rep_origin     f1 ori (sequence partly withheld): f1 bacteriophage origin of replication; arrow indicates direction of (+) strand synthesis
   1832..1889    +  promoter       AmpR promoter (fragment): bla
   1898..2713    -  CDS            KanR: aminoglycoside phosphotransferase; aph(3')-Ia; confers resistance to kanamycin in bacteria or G418 (Geneticin®) in eukaryotes
   2835..3423    +  rep_origin     ori: high-copy-number ColE1/pMB1/pBR322/pUC origin of replication
   3609..3748    -  misc_feature   bom: basis of mobility region from pBR322
   3850..4041    -  CDS            rop: Rop protein, which maintains plasmids at low copy number; rop
   4058..4438    +  CDS            YPB1_ECOLX: Protein predicted: Swiss-Prot protein existence level 4. From Escherichia coli.
   4510..4801    -  CDS            TcR (fragment): tetracycline efflux protein; tet; confers resistance to tetracycline
   4816..4837    -  protein_bind   CAP binding site: CAP binding activates transcription in the presence of cAMP. E. coli catabolite activator protein
   4850..5932    -  CDS            lacI: lac repressor; lacI; The lac repressor binds to the lac operator to inhibit transcription in E. coli. This inhibition can be relieved by adding lactose or isopropyl-β-D-thiogalactopyranoside (IPTG).
   5933..6010    -  promoter       lacI promoter: lacI
   6018..6297    -  CDS            TcR (fragment): tetracycline efflux protein; tet; confers resistance to tetracycline
   6323..6341    +  promoter       T7 promoter: promoter for bacteriophage T7 RNA polymerase
   6342..6366    +  protein_bind   lac operator: The lac repressor binds to the lac operator to inhibit transcription in E. coli. This inhibition can be relieved by adding lactose or isopropyl-β-D-thiogalactopyranoside (IPTG). lac repressor encoded by lacI
   6381..6403    +  RBS            RBS: efficient ribosome binding site from bacteriophage T7 gene 10 (Olins and Rangwala, 1989)
>Addgene plasmid #215415 | NylB-SCY_pET29b | addgene full sequence | sequence record 425838 | Addgene NGS Result
ATGAATGCTCGCTCAACAGGGCAACATCCTGCCCGCTATCCTGGCGCGGCTGCAGGTGAGCCTACCCTGG
ACTCATGGCAAGAAGCCCCTCATAATCGCTGGGCATTCGCTCGCTTAGGTGAACTCCTGCCTACAGCGGC
GGTGTCGCGTCGCGATCCCGCTACCCCGGCAGAGCCTGTGGTGCGCTTAGATGCGCTGGCTACGCGTTTA
CCTGACCTGGAGCAGCGCCTGGAGGAAACCTGCACAGACGCCTTCCTTGTGCTTCGTGGGTCTGAAGTTT
TAGCCGAATACTATCGTGCGGGCTTTGCGCCCGACGATCGACATCTTCTGATGTCCGTAAGTAAATCATT
ATGTGGAACCGTCGTGGGTGCATTAATCGACGAGGGTCGGATCGATCCGGCACAGCCGGTTACAGAATAT
GTCCCTGAGTTAGCGGGTTCAGTGTATGATGGTCCTAGCGTCCTGCAGGTTCTCGACATGCAAATTAGTA
TTGACTATAATGAAGATTATGTAGATCCGGCCTCGGAGGTCCAGACACACGACAGAAGCGCGGGCTGGAG
TACCCGTCGCGATGGCGACCCCGCGGACACGTATGAATTCCTGACAACCCTTCGGGGTGATGGTGGTACG
GGTGAGTTCCAATACTGTAGCGCAAACACGGATGTTCTCGCGTGGATTGTGGAACGCGTGACCGGTCTTA
GATATGTTGAAGCACTTTCTACCTATTTATGGGCAAAGTTGGATGCAGACCGCGATGCTACGATTACAGT
TGATCAAACAGGTTTTGGATGTGCAAATGGAGGAGTGTCTTGCACCGCACGGGATTTGGCACGGGTGGGT
CGAATGATGCTGGATGGTGGCGTCGCCCCGGGTGGCCGTGTGGTGAGCCAGGGCTGGGTGGAGTCCGTTT
TGGCGGGCGGCAGTCGTGAAGCGATGACAGATGAGGGATTTACCTCCGCGTTCCCAGAAGGTTCCTATAC
TCGTCAGTGGTGGTGTACAGGTAACGAGCGAGGTAATGTGTCGGGTATAGGTATTCACGGTCAGAACCTT
TGGCTGGACCCGCGTACTGATTCTGTCATCGTCAAATTATCCTCGTGGCCGGATCCGTATACCCGCCATT
GGCACGGACTGCAGTCGGGGATACTTCTGGACGTTAGTCGGGCCCTGGATGCTGTTCTCGAGCACCACCA
CCACCACCACTGAGATCCGGCTGCTAACAAAGCCCGAAAGGAAGCTGAGTTGGCTGCTGCCACCGCTGAG
CAATAACTAGCATAACCCCTTGGGGCCTCTAAACGGGTCTTGAGGGGTTTTTTGCTGAAAGGAGGAACTA
TATCCGGATTGGCGAATGGG
[124 nt withheld, positions 1351-1474]
C
[91 nt withheld, positions 1476-1566]
A
[49 nt withheld, positions 1568-1616]
CCTTTGACGTTGGAGTCCACGTTCTTT
[37 nt withheld, positions 1644-1680]
ACCCTATCTCGGTCTATTCTTTTGATTTATAAGGGATTTTGCCGATTTCGGCCTATTGGTTAAAAAATGA
GCTGATTTAACAAAAATTTAACGCGAATTTTAACAAAATATTAACGCTTACAATTTAGGTGGCACTTTTC
GGGGAAATGTGCGCGGAACCCCTATTTGTTTATTTTTCTAAATACATTCAAATATGTATCCGCTCATGAA
TTAATTCTTAGAAAAACTCATCGAGCATCAAATGAAACTGCAATTTATTCATATCAGGATTATCAATACC
ATATTTTTGAAAAAGCCGTTTCTGTAATGAAGGAGAAAACTCACCGAGGCAGTTCCATAGGATGGCAAGA
TCCTGGTATCGGTCTGCGATTCCGACTCGTCCAACATCAATACAACCTATTAATTTCCCCTCGTCAAAAA
TAAGGTTATCAAGTGAGAAATCACCATGAGTGACGACTGAATCCGGTGAGAATGGCAAAAGTTTATGCAT
TTCTTTCCAGACTTGTTCAACAGGCCAGCCATTACGCTCGTCATCAAAATCACTCGCATCAACCAAACCG
TTATTCATTCGTGATTGCGCCTGAGCGAGACGAAATACGCGATCGCTGTTAAAAGGACAATTACAAACAG
GAATCGAATGCAACCGGCGCAGGAACACTGCCAGCGCATCAACAATATTTTCACCTGAATCAGGATATTC
TTCTAATACCTGGAATGCTGTTTTCCCGGGGATCGCAGTGGTGAGTAACCATGCATCATCAGGAGTACGG
ATAAAATGCTTGATGGTCGGAAGAGGCATAAATTCCGTCAGCCAGTTTAGTCTGACCATCTCATCTGTAA
CATCATTGGCAACGCTACCTTTGCCATGTTTCAGAAACAACTCTGGCGCATCGGGCTTCCCATACAATCG
ATAGATTGTCGCACCTGATTGCCCGACATTATCGCGAGCCCATTTATACCCATATAAATCAGCATCCATG
TTGGAATTTAATCGCGGCCTAGAGCAAGACGTTTCCCGTTGAATATGGCTCATAACACCCCTTGTATTAC
TGTTTATGTAAGCAGACAGTTTTATTGTTCATGACCAAAATCCCTTAACGTGAGTTTTCGTTCCACTGAG
CGTCAGACCCCGTAGAAAAGATCAAAGGATCTTCTTGAGATCCTTTTTTTCTGCGCGTAATCTGCTGCTT
GCAAACAAAAAAACCACCGCTACCAGCGGTGGTTTGTTTGCCGGATCAAGAGCTACCAACTCTTTTTCCG
AAGGTAACTGGCTTCAGCAGAGCGCAGATACCAAATACTGTCCTTCTAGTGTAGCCGTAGTTAGGCCACC
ACTTCAAGAACTCTGTAGCACCGCCTACATACCTCGCTCTGCTAATCCTGTTACCAGTGGCTGCTGCCAG
TGGCGATAAGTCGTGTCTTACCGGGTTGGACTCAAGACGATAGTTACCGGATAAGGCGCAGCGGTCGGGC
TGAACGGGGGGTTCGTGCACACAGCCCAGCTTGGAGCGAACGACCTACACCGAACTGAGATACCTACAGC
GTGAGCTATGAGAAAGCGCCACGCTTCCCGAAGGGAGAAAGGCGGACAGGTATCCGGTAAGCGGCAGGGT
CGGAACAGGAGAGCGCACGAGGGAGCTTCCAGGGGGAAACGCCTGGTATCTTTATAGTCCTGTCGGGTTT
CGCCACCTCTGACTTGAGCGTCGATTTTTGTGATGCTCGTCAGGGGGGCGGAGCCTATGGAAAAACGCCA
GCAACGCGGCCTTTTTACGGTTCCTGGCCTTTTGCTGGCCTTTTGCTCACATGTTCTTTCCTGCGTTATC
CCCTGATTCTGTGGATAACCGTATTACCGCCTTTGAGTGAGCTGATACCGCTCGCCGCAGCCGAACGACC
GAGCGCAGCGAGTCAGTGAGCGAGGAAGCGGAAGAGCGCCTGATGCGGTATTTTCTCCTTACGCATCTGT
GCGGTATTTCACACCGCAATGGTGCACTCTCAGTACAATCTGCTCTGATGCCGCATAGTTAAGCCAGTAT
ACACTCCGCTATCGCTACGTGACTGGGTCATGGCTGCGCCCCGACACCCGCCAACACCCGCTGACGCGCC
CTGACGGGCTTGTCTGCTCCCGGCATCCGCTTACAGACAAGCTGTGACCGTCTCCGGGAGCTGCATGTGT
CAGAGGTTTTCACCGTCATCACCGAAACGCGCGAGGCAGCTGCGGTAAAGCTCATCAGCGTGGTCGTGAA
GCGATTCACAGATGTCTGCCTGTTCATCCGCGTCCAGCTCGTTGAGTTTCTCCAGAAGCGTTAATGTCTG
GCTTCTGATAAAGCGGGCCATGTTAAGGGCGGTTTTTTCCTGTTTGGTCACTGATGCCTCCGTGTAAGGG
GGATTTCTGTTCATGGGGGTAATGATACCGATGAAACGAGAGAGGATGCTCACGATACGGGTTACTGATG
ATGAACATGCCCGGTTACTGGAACGTTGTGAGGGTAAACAACTGGCGGTATGGATGCGGCGGGACCAGAG
AAAAATCACTCAGGGTCAATGCCAGCGCTTCGTTAATACAGATGTAGGTGTTCCACAGGGTAGCCAGCAG
CATCCTGCGATGCAGATCCGGAACATAATGGTGCAGGGCGCTGACTTCCGCGTTTCCAGACTTTACGAAA
CACGGAAACCGAAGACCATTCATGTTGTTGCTCAGGTCGCAGACGTTTTGCAGCAGCAGTCGCTTCACGT
TCGCTCGCGTATCGGTGATTCATTCTGCTAACCAGTAAGGCAACCCCGCCAGCCTAGCCGGGTCCTCAAC
GACAGGAGCACGATCATGCGCACCCGTGGGGCCGCCATGCCGGCGATAATGGCCTGCTTCTCGCCGAAAC
GTTTGGTGGCGGGACCAGTGACGAAGGCTTGAGCGAGGGCGTGCAAGATTCCGAATACCGCAAGCGACAG
GCCGATCATCGTCGCGCTCCAGCGAAAGCGGTCCTCGCCGAAAATGACCCAGAGCGCTGCCGGCACCTGT
CCTACGAGTTGCATGATAAAGAAGACAGTCATAAGTGCGGCGACGATAGTCATGCCCCGCGCCCACCGGA
AGGAGCTGACTGGGTTGAAGGCTCTCAAGGGCATCGGTCGAGATCCCGGTGCCTAATGAGTGAGCTAACT
TACATTAATTGCGTTGCGCTCACTGCCCGCTTTCCAGTCGGGAAACCTGTCGTGCCAGCTGCATTAATGA
ATCGGCCAACGCGCGGGGAGAGGCGGTTTGCGTATTGGGCGCCAGGGTGGTTTTTCTTTTCACCAGTGAG
ACGGGCAACAGCTGATTGCCCTTCACCGCCTGGCCCTGAGAGAGTTGCAGCAAGCGGTCCACGCTGGTTT
GCCCCAGCAGGCGAAAATCCTGTTTGATGGTGGTTAACGGCGGGATATAACATGAGCTGTCTTCGGTATC
GTCGTATCCCACTACCGAGATGTCCGCACCAACGCGCAGCCCGGACTCGGTAATGGCGCGCATTGCGCCC
AGCGCCATCTGATCGTTGGCAACCAGCATCGCAGTGGGAACGATGCCCTCATTCAGCATTTGCATGGTTT
GTTGAAAACCGGACATGGCACTCCAGTCGCCTTCCCGTTCCGCTATCGGCTGAATTTGATTGCGAGTGAG
ATATTTATGCCAGCCAGCCAGACGCAGACGCGCCGAGACAGAACTTAATGGGCCCGCTAACAGCGCGATT
TGCTGGTGACCCAATGCGACCAGATGCTCCACGCCCAGTCGCGTACCGTCTTCATGGGAGAAAATAATAC
TGTTGATGGGTGTCTGGTCAGAGACATCAAGAAATAACGCCGGAACATTAGTGCAGGCAGCTTCCACAGC
AATGGCATCCTGGTCATCCAGCGGATAGTTAATGATCAGCCCACTGACGCGTTGCGCGAGAAGATTGTGC
ACCGCCGCTTTACAGGCTTCGACGCCGCTTCGTTCTACCATCGACACCACCACGCTGGCACCCAGTTGAT
CGGCGCGAGATTTAATCGCCGCGACAATTTGCGACGGCGCGTGCAGGGCCAGACTGGAGGTGGCAACGCC
AATCAGCAACGACTGTTTGCCCGCCAGTTGTTGTGCCACGCGGTTGGGAATGTAATTCAGCTCCGCCATC
GCCGCTTCCACTTTTTCCCGCGTTTTCGCAGAAACGTGGCTGGCCTGGTTCACCACGCGGGAAACGGTCT
GATAAGAGACACCGGCATACTCTGCGACATCGTATAACGTTACTGGTTTCACATTCACCACCCTGAATTG
ACTCTCTTCCGGGCGCTATCATGCCATACCGCGAAAGGTTTTGCGCCATTCGATGGTGTCCGGGATCTCG
ACGCTCTCCCTTATGCGACTCCTGCATTAGGAAGCAGCCCAGTAGTAGGTTGAGGCCGTTGAGCACCGCC
GCCGCAAGGAATGGTGCATGCAAGGAGATGGCGCCCAACAGTCCCCCGGCCACGGGGCCTGCCACCATAC
CCACGCCGAAACAAGCGCTCATGAGCCCGAAGTGGCGAGCCCGATCTTCCCCATCGGTGATGTCGGCGAT
ATAGGCGCCAGCAACCGCACCTGTGGCGCCGGTGATGCCGGCCACGATGCGTCCGGCGTAGAGGATCGAG
ATCGATCTCGATCCCGCGAAATTAATACGACTCACTATAGGGGAATTGTGAGCGGATAACAATTCCCCTC
TAGAAATAATTTTGTTTAACTTTAAGAAGGAGATATACATATG
